Addgene plasmid #215247: GB3774
Purpose: CDS of CPH from N. nambi codon optimized for N.benthamiana. This gene is the final step and recycling of the bioluminiscente pathway
Depositing lab: Diego Orzaez. Depositing organization: Instituto de Biologia Molecular y Celular de Plantas. Publication: A quantitative autonomous bioluminescence reporter system with a wide dynamic range for Plant Synthetic Biology. Calvache C, Vazquez-Vilar M, Moreno-Gimenez E, Orzaez D. Plant Biotechnol J. 2024 Jan;22(1):37-47. doi: 10.1111/pbi.14146. Epub 2023 Oct 26. PubMed 37882352.
Backbone
  Vector backbone: pUPD2
  Backbone manufacturer: self-made; derived from the BioBrick assembly plasmid pSB1C3
  Vector type: Synthetic Biology
Growth in bacteria
  Bacterial resistance: Spectinomycin, 50 μg/mL
  Growth temperature: 37°C
  Growth strain: DH5alpha
  Copy number: High Copy
Gene/Insert
  Gene/Insert name: CPH
  Species: N. nambi
  Mutation: BsaI and BsmBI sites removed
  Cloning method: Restriction Enzyme; 5′ cloning site BsmBI (destroyed during cloning); 3′ cloning site BsmBI (destroyed during cloning)
Terms and licenses: Academic/Nonprofit Terms; Industry Terms: Not Available to Industry
How to cite: GB3774 was a gift from Diego Orzaez (Addgene plasmid # 215247 ; http://n2t.net/addgene:215247 ; RRID:Addgene_215247)
