[The description below was written by a language model from this plasmid's Addgene catalogue record and pLannotate feature annotations shown in this document.]
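Description:
GB3774 is catalogued as a GoldenBraid-style level 0 part plasmid in the pUPD2 backbone, a small domestication vector derived from the BioBrick plasmid pSB1C3. According to the catalogue fields, it carries only the coding sequence of CPH from the bioluminescent fungus N. nambi, codon-optimized for Nicotiana benthamiana. Internal BsaI and BsmBI sites were removed so that the part can be used in Type IIS assembly. The insert was cloned through BsmBI sites that were destroyed in the process. The record describes CPH as the final, recycling step of the fungal bioluminescence pathway, and the part is meant to be combined with promoters and terminators into plant transcriptional units for autonomous bioluminescence reporters. As a CDS-only part it would have no promoter of its own. The plasmid is listed as high copy with spectinomycin selection in E. coli.

The accompanying feature table does not match that description. It comes from a 14,321 nt sequence with the architecture of a binary T-DNA vector: nopaline-type left and right borders, pVS1 StaA/RepA/oriV for maintenance in Agrobacterium, a ColE1-type origin with bom, and aadA for spectinomycin/streptomycin resistance. Between the borders sit two units, each preceded by four repeated fragments of the copper-responsive CUP1 promoter and closed by a NOS terminator. One encodes MS2 coat protein fused to VP16-type, RelA (p65) and Rta activation domains. The other encodes an S. pyogenes Cas9 fragment followed by a fragment of an Arabidopsis ERF activator. This resembles a copper-regulated CRISPR activation module, and no CPH coding sequence is annotated. Only the spectinomycin marker agrees with the catalogue entry, so the sequence record may belong to a different construct and should be verified before use.
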