Features (pLannotate 1.2.2; 30 found; start..end, strand, type, name):
     17..62      +  promoter       CUP1 promoter (fragment): S. cerevisiae CUP1; inducible metallothionein promoter, regulated by Cu2+
     63..106     +  promoter       CUP1 promoter (fragment): S. cerevisiae CUP1; inducible metallothionein promoter, regulated by Cu2+
    107..150     +  promoter       CUP1 promoter (fragment): S. cerevisiae CUP1; inducible metallothionein promoter, regulated by Cu2+
    153..198     +  promoter       CUP1 promoter (fragment): S. cerevisiae CUP1; inducible metallothionein promoter, regulated by Cu2+
    361..750     +  CDS            CAPSD_BPMS2: Experimental evidence at protein level: Swiss-Prot protein existence level 1. Acts as a translational repressor of viral replicase synthesis late in infection. This latter function is the result of capsid protein interaction with an RNA hairpin which contains the replicase ribosome-binding site. From Escherichia phage MS2 (Bacteriophage MS2).
    950..972     +  CDS            VP160 (fragment): 10 tandem repeats of the minimal activation domain of herpes simplex virus VP16 (Cheng et al., 2013)
   1021..1377    +  CDS            RELA (fragment): TF65_HUMAN - Also known as NFKB3. Experimental evidence at protein level: Swiss-Prot protein existence level 1. NF-kappa-B is a pleiotropic transcription factor present in almost all cell types and is the endpoint of a series of signal transduction events that are initiated by a vast array of stimuli related to many biological processes such as inflammation, immunity, differentiation, cell growth, tumorigenesis and apoptosis. NF-kappa-B is a homo- or heterodimeric complex formed by the Rel-like domain- containing proteins RELA/p65, RELB, NFKB1/p105, NFKB1/p50, REL and NFKB2/p52. The heterodime
   1402..1971    +  CDS            Rta AD: transcriptional activation domain from the human herpesvirus 4 (Epstein-Barr virus) replication and transcription activator Rta/BRLF1 (Hardwick et al., 1992; Chavez et al., 2015)
   1998..2250    +  terminator     NOS terminator: nopaline synthase terminator and poly(A) signal
   2371..2458    +  promoter       AmpR promoter (fragment): bla
   2495..2540    +  promoter       CUP1 promoter (fragment): S. cerevisiae CUP1; inducible metallothionein promoter, regulated by Cu2+
   2541..2584    +  promoter       CUP1 promoter (fragment): S. cerevisiae CUP1; inducible metallothionein promoter, regulated by Cu2+
   2585..2628    +  promoter       CUP1 promoter (fragment): S. cerevisiae CUP1; inducible metallothionein promoter, regulated by Cu2+
   2631..2676    +  promoter       CUP1 promoter (fragment): S. cerevisiae CUP1; inducible metallothionein promoter, regulated by Cu2+
   2858..6960    +  CDS            Cas9 (fragment): Cas9 (Csn1) endonuclease from the Streptococcus pyogenes Type II CRISPR/Cas system generates RNA-guided double strand breaks in DNA
   7048..7119    +  CDS            ERF098 (fragment): ERF98_ARATH - Experimental evidence at protein level: Swiss-Prot protein existence level 1. Probably acts as a transcriptional activator. Binds to the GCC-box pathogenesis-related promoter element. May be involved in the regulation of gene expression by stress factors and by components of stress signal transduction pathways (By similarity). From Arabidopsis thaliana (Mouse-ear cress).
   7146..7398    +  terminator     NOS terminator: nopaline synthase terminator and poly(A) signal
   7519..7606    +  promoter       AmpR promoter (fragment): bla
   7636..7660    +  misc_feature   RB T-DNA repeat: right border repeat from nopaline C58 T-DNA
   8000..8401    +  CDS            Y4CG_SINFN (fragment): Protein inferred from homology: Swiss-Prot protein existence level 3. From Sinorhizobium fredii (strain NBRC 101917 / NGR234).
   8961..9590    +  CDS            pVS1 StaA: stability protein from the Pseudomonas plasmid pVS1 (Heeb et al., 2000)
  10019..11092   +  CDS            pVS1 RepA: replication protein from the Pseudomonas plasmid pVS1 (Heeb et al., 2000)
  11158..11352   +  rep_origin     pVS1 oriV: origin of replication for the Pseudomonas plasmid pVS1 (Heeb et al., 2000)
  11555..11594   +  CDS            rop (fragment): Rop protein, which maintains plasmids at low copy number; rop
  11696..11836   +  misc_feature   bom: basis of mobility region from pBR322
  12022..12610   -  rep_origin     ori: high-copy-number ColE1/pMB1/pBR322/pUC origin of replication
  12701..13489   -  CDS            aadA: S3AD_ECOLX - Experimental evidence at protein level: Swiss-Prot protein existence level 1. Mediates bacterial resistance to the antibiotics streptomycin and spectinomycin. From Escherichia coli.
  13496..13552   -  CDS            GmR (fragment): gentamycin acetyltransferase; aacC1; confers resistance to gentamycin
  13728..13751   -  promoter       Pc promoter (fragment): intI1 (promoter lies within the coding sequence); class 1 integron promoter
  14275..14299   +  misc_feature   LB T-DNA repeat: left border repeat from nopaline C58 T-DNA
>Addgene plasmid #215247 | GB3774 | addgene full sequence | sequence record 447291 | Addgene NGS Result
GGAGAGTGGTCTTGGGAGAGCGATGCGTCTTTTCCGATGAACCGTTCCAGCAAAAAAGACTAAGCGATGC
GTCTTTTCCGCTGAACCGTTCCAGCAAAAAAGACTAAGCGATGCGTCTTTTCCGCTGAACCGTTCCAGCA
AAAAAGACTAGGAGAGCGATGCGTCTTTTCCGCTGAACCGTTCCAGCAAAAAAGACTATCCCGTCCTAAT
ACCTCTACGTGCAAGCAGTATAAAAACAAAATACATAAACATAACTAAAATCTCATATCGTTGTAATTGT
CATATACTAGTGGTAATTAAGTCCAGTTACACTTAAGGTTAAATTTGCTGACTCTTTTTTACCTTTCATT
TCTGAAAATGATGGCTTCTAATTTTACTCAATTTGTTCTTGTTGATAATGGTGGTACTGGTGATGTTACT
GTTGCTCCTTCTAATTTTGCTAATGGTGTTGCTGAATGGATTTCTTCTAATTCTAGATCTCAAGCTTATA
AGGTTACTTGTTCTGTTAGACAATCTTCTGCTCAAAATAGAAAGTATACTATTAAGGTTGAAGTTCCTAA
GGTTGCTACTCAAACTGTTGGTGGTGTTGAACTTCCTGTTGCTGCTTGGAGATCTTATCTTAATATGGAA
CTTACTATTCCTATTTTTGCTACTAATTCTGATTGTGAACTTATTGTTAAGGCTATGCAAGGTCTTCTTA
AGGATGGTAATCCTATTCCTTCTGCTATTGCTGCTAATTCTGGTATTTATTCGGACCCAAAAAAGAAGCG
TAAGGTCGATCCCAAGAAGAAGAGAAAGGTAGATCCTAAGAAGAAGAGAAAGGTAGACGCATTGGATGAC
TTCGACTTAGACATGCTTGGGTCAGATGCTTTGGACGACTTTGACCTCGACATGTTGGGTTCTGACGCGC
TAGATGACTTCGACTTGGACATGTTGGGCTCCGACGCTTTGGACGACTTTGATCTGGACATGTTACCGAA
AAAGAAACGCAAAGTTGATCCTAAGAAGAAGAGAAAGGTACCTACACAGGCCGGCGAGGGCACACTGTCT
GAAGCTCTGCTGCAGCTGCAGTTCGACGACGAGGATCTGGGAGCCCTGCTGGGAAACAGCACCGATCCTG
CCGTGTTCACCGACCTGGCCAGCGTGGACAACAGCGAGTTCCAGCAGCTGCTGAACCAGGGCATCCCTGT
GGCCCCTCACACCACCGAGCCCATGCTGATGGAATACCCCGAGGCCATCACCCGGCTCGTGACAGGCGCT
CAGAGGCCTCCTGATCCAGCTCCTGCCCCTCTGGGAGCACCAGGCCTGCCTAATGGACTGCTGTCTGGCG
ACGAGGACTTCAGCTCTATCGCCGATATGGATTTCTCAGCCTTGCTGATTAACTCTAGAAGTTCCGGATC
TCGGGATTCCAGGGAAGGGATGTTTTTGCCGAAGCCTGAGGCCGGCTCCGCTATTAGTGACGTGTTTGAG
GGCCGCGAGGTGTGCCAGCCAAAACGAATCCGGCCATTTCATCCTCCAGGAAGTCCATGGGCCAACCGCC
CACTCCCCGCCAGCCTCGCACCAACACCAACCGGTCCAGTACATGAGCCAGTCGGGTCACTGACCCCGGC
ACCAGTCCCTCAGCCACTGGATCCAGCGCCCGCAGTGACTCCCGAGGCCAGTCACCTGTTGGAGGATCCC
GATGAAGAAACGAGCCAGGCTGTCAAAGCCCTTCGGGAGATGGCCGATACTGTGATTCCCCAGAAGGAAG
AGGCTGCAATCTGTGGCCAAATGGACCTTTCCCATCCGCCCCCAAGGGGCCATCTGGATGAGCTGACAAC
CACACTTGAGTCCATGACCGAGGATCTGAACCTGGACTCACCCCTGACCCCGGAATTGAACGAGATTCTG
GATACCTTCCTGAACGACGAGTGCCTCTTGCATGCCATGCATATCAGCACAGGACTGTCCATCTTCGACA
CATCTCTGTTTTGAGCTTGGAATGGATCTTCGATCCCGATCGTTCAAACATTTGGCAATAAAGTTTCTTA
AGATTGAATCCTGTTGCCGGTCTTGCGACGATTATCATATAATTTCTGTTGAATTACGTTAAGCATGTAA
TAATTAACATGTAATGCATGACGTTATTTATGAGATGGGTTTTTATGATTAGAGTCCCGCAATTATACAT
TTAATACGCGATAGAAAACAAAATATAGCGCGCAAACTAGGATAAATTATCGCGCGCGGTGTCATCTATG
TTACTAGATCGGGAATTGCCAAGCTAATTCTTGAAGACGAAAGGGCCTCGTGATACGCCTATTTTTATAG
GTTAATGTCATGATAATAATGGTTTCTTAGACGTCAGGTGGCACTTTTCGGGGAAATGTGCGCGGAACCC
CTATTTGTTTATTTTTCTAAATACATTCAAATATGTATCCGCTCATGAGACAATAACCCTGATAAATGCT
TCAATAATGGGACCGACTCGCGCTGTCAGGAGAGTGGTCTTGGGAGAGCGATGCGTCTTTTCCGATGAAC
CGTTCCAGCAAAAAAGACTAAGCGATGCGTCTTTTCCGCTGAACCGTTCCAGCAAAAAAGACTAAGCGAT
GCGTCTTTTCCGCTGAACCGTTCCAGCAAAAAAGACTAGGAGAGCGATGCGTCTTTTCCGCTGAACCGTT
CCAGCAAAAAAGACTATCCCGTCCTAATACCTCTACGTGCAAGCAGTATAAAAACAAAATACATAAACAT
AACTAAAATCTCATATCGTTGTAATTGTCATATACTAGTGGTAATTAAGTCCAGTTACACTTAAGGTTAA
ATTTGCTGACTCTTTTTTACCTTTCATTTCTGAAAATGCCCAAGAAGAAGAGGAAGGTGGACAAGAAGTA
CTCCATTGGGCTCGCTATCGGCACAAACAGCGTCGGCTGGGCCGTCATTACGGACGAGTACAAGGTGCCG
AGCAAAAAATTCAAAGTTCTGGGCAATACCGATCGCCACAGCATAAAGAAGAACCTCATTGGCGCCCTCC
TGTTCGACTCCGGGGAAACGGCCGAAGCCACGCGGCTCAAAAGAACAGCACGGCGCAGATATACCCGCAG
AAAGAATCGGATCTGCTACCTGCAGGAGATCTTTAGTAATGAGATGGCTAAGGTGGATGACTCTTTCTTC
CATAGGCTGGAGGAGTCCTTTTTGGTGGAGGAGGATAAAAAGCACGAGCGCCACCCAATCTTTGGCAATA
TCGTGGACGAGGTGGCGTACCATGAAAAGTACCCAACCATATATCATCTGAGGAAGAAGCTTGTAGACAG
TACTGATAAGGCTGACTTGCGGTTGATCTATCTCGCGCTGGCGCATATGATCAAATTTCGGGGACACTTC
CTCATCGAGGGGGACCTGAACCCAGACAACAGCGATGTCGACAAACTCTTTATCCAACTGGTTCAGACTT
ACAATCAGCTTTTCGAAGAGAACCCGATCAACGCATCCGGAGTTGACGCCAAAGCAATCCTGAGCGCTAG
GCTGTCCAAATCCCGGCGGCTCGAAAACCTCATCGCACAGCTCCCTGGGGAGAAGAAGAACGGCCTGTTT
GGTAATCTTATCGCCCTGTCACTCGGGCTGACCCCCAACTTTAAATCTAACTTCGACCTGGCCGAAGATG
CCAAGCTTCAACTGAGCAAAGACACCTACGATGATGATCTCGACAATCTGCTGGCCCAGATCGGCGACCA
GTACGCAGACCTTTTTTTGGCGGCAAAGAACCTGTCAGACGCCATTCTGCTGAGTGATATTCTGCGAGTG
AACACGGAGATCACCAAAGCTCCGCTGAGCGCTAGTATGATCAAGCGCTATGATGAGCACCACCAAGACT
TGACTTTGCTGAAGGCCCTTGTCAGACAGCAACTGCCTGAGAAGTACAAGGAAATTTTCTTCGATCAGTC
TAAAAATGGCTACGCCGGATACATTGACGGCGGAGCAAGCCAGGAGGAATTTTACAAATTTATTAAGCCC
ATCTTGGAAAAAATGGACGGCACCGAGGAGCTGCTGGTAAAGCTTAACAGAGAAGATCTGTTGCGCAAAC
AGCGCACTTTCGACAATGGAAGCATCCCCCACCAGATTCACCTGGGCGAACTGCACGCTATCCTCAGGCG
GCAAGAGGATTTCTACCCCTTTTTGAAAGATAACAGGGAAAAGATTGAGAAAATCCTCACATTTCGGATA
CCCTACTATGTAGGCCCCCTCGCCCGGGGAAATTCCAGATTCGCGTGGATGACTCGCAAATCAGAAGAGA
CTATCACTCCCTGGAACTTCGAGGAAGTCGTGGATAAGGGGGCCTCTGCCCAGTCCTTCATCGAAAGGAT
GACTAACTTTGATAAAAATCTGCCTAACGAAAAGGTGCTTCCTAAACACTCTCTGCTGTACGAGTACTTC
ACAGTTTATAACGAGCTCACCAAGGTCAAATACGTCACAGAAGGGATGAGAAAGCCAGCATTCCTGTCTG
GAGAGCAGAAGAAAGCTATCGTGGACCTCCTCTTCAAGACGAACCGGAAAGTTACCGTGAAACAGCTCAA
AGAAGATTATTTCAAAAAGATTGAATGTTTCGACTCTGTTGAAATCAGCGGAGTGGAGGATCGCTTCAAC
GCATCCCTGGGAACGTATCACGATCTCCTGAAAATCATTAAAGACAAGGACTTCCTGGACAATGAGGAGA
ACGAGGACATTCTTGAGGACATTGTCCTCACCCTTACGTTGTTTGAAGATAGGGAGATGATTGAAGAACG
CTTGAAAACTTACGCTCATCTCTTCGACGACAAAGTCATGAAACAGCTCAAGAGGCGCCGATATACAGGA
TGGGGGCGGCTGTCAAGAAAACTGATCAATGGGATCCGAGACAAGCAGAGTGGAAAGACAATCCTGGATT
TTCTTAAGTCCGATGGATTTGCCAACCGGAACTTCATGCAGTTGATCCATGATGACTCTCTCACCTTTAA
GGAGGACATCCAGAAAGCACAAGTTTCTGGCCAGGGGGACAGTCTCCACGAGCACATCGCTAATCTTGCA
GGTAGCCCAGCTATCAAAAAGGGAATACTGCAGACCGTTAAGGTCGTGGATGAACTCGTCAAAGTAATGG
GAAGGCATAAGCCCGAGAATATCGTTATCGAGATGGCCCGAGAGAACCAAACTACCCAGAAGGGACAGAA
GAACAGTAGGGAAAGGATGAAGAGGATTGAAGAGGGTATAAAAGAACTGGGGTCCCAAATCCTTAAGGAA
CACCCAGTTGAAAACACCCAGCTTCAGAATGAGAAGCTCTACCTGTACTACCTGCAGAACGGCAGGGACA
TGTACGTGGATCAGGAACTGGACATCAATCGGCTCTCCGACTACGACGTGGATGCCATCGTGCCCCAGTC
TTTTCTCAAAGATGATTCTATTGATAATAAAGTGTTGACAAGATCCGATAAAAATAGAGGGAAGAGTGAT
AACGTCCCCTCAGAAGAAGTTGTCAAGAAAATGAAAAATTATTGGCGGCAGCTGCTGAACGCCAAACTGA
TCACACAACGGAAGTTCGATAATCTGACTAAGGCTGAACGAGGTGGCCTGTCTGAGTTGGATAAAGCCGG
CTTCATCAAAAGGCAGCTTGTTGAGACACGCCAGATCACCAAGCACGTGGCCCAAATTCTCGATTCACGC
ATGAACACCAAGTACGATGAAAATGACAAACTGATTCGAGAGGTGAAAGTTATTACTCTGAAGTCTAAGC
TGGTTTCAGATTTCAGAAAGGACTTTCAGTTTTATAAGGTGAGAGAGATCAACAATTACCACCATGCGCA
TGATGCCTACCTGAATGCAGTGGTAGGCACTGCACTTATCAAAAAATATCCCAAGCTTGAATCTGAATTT
GTTTACGGAGACTATAAAGTGTACGATGTTAGGAAAATGATCGCAAAGTCTGAGCAGGAAATAGGCAAGG
CCACCGCTAAGTACTTCTTTTACAGCAATATTATGAATTTTTTCAAGACCGAGATTACACTGGCCAATGG
AGAGATTCGGAAGCGACCACTTATCGAAACAAACGGAGAAACAGGAGAAATCGTGTGGGACAAGGGTAGG
GATTTCGCGACAGTCCGGAAGGTCCTGTCCATGCCGCAGGTGAACATCGTTAAAAAGACCGAAGTACAGA
CCGGAGGCTTCTCCAAGGAAAGTATCCTCCCGAAAAGGAACAGCGACAAGCTGATCGCACGCAAAAAAGA
TTGGGACCCCAAGAAATACGGCGGATTCGATTCTCCTACAGTCGCTTACAGTGTACTGGTTGTGGCCAAA
GTGGAGAAAGGGAAGTCTAAAAAACTCAAAAGCGTCAAGGAACTGCTGGGCATCACAATCATGGAGCGAT
CAAGCTTCGAAAAAAACCCCATCGACTTTCTCGAGGCGAAAGGATATAAAGAGGTCAAAAAAGACCTCAT
CATTAAGCTTCCCAAGTACTCTCTCTTTGAGCTTGAAAACGGCCGGAAACGAATGCTCGCTAGTGCGGGC
GAGCTGCAGAAAGGTAACGAGCTGGCACTGCCCTCTAAATACGTTAATTTCTTGTATCTGGCCAGCCACT
ATGAAAAGCTCAAAGGATCTCCCGAAGATAATGAGCAGAAGCAGCTGTTCGTGGAACAACACAAACACTA
CCTTGATGAGATCATCGAGCAAATAAGCGAATTCTCCAAAAGAGTGATCCTCGCCGACGCTAACCTCGAT
AAGGTGCTTTCTGCTTACAATAAGCACAGGGATAAGCCCATCAGGGAGCAGGCAGAAAACATTATCCACT
TGTTTACTCTGACCAACTTGGGCGCGCCTGCAGCCTTCAAGTACTTCGACACCACCATAGACAGAAAGCG
GTACACCTCTACAAAGGAGGTCCTGGACGCCACACTGATTCATCAGTCAATTACGGGGCTCTATGAAACA
AGAATCGACCTCTCTCAGCTCGGTGGAGACAGCAGGGCTGATTCGGATCCTAAAAAGAAGCGAAAGGTAG
ACCCGAAGAAAAAGAGGAAGGTAGATCCAAAGAAGAAGCGCAAGGTAGAAGTGTTTGAATTTGAATATCT
GGATGATAAAGTGCTGGAAGAACTGCTGGATAGCGAAGAACGCAAACGCTGAGCTTGGAATGGATCTTCG
ATCCCGATCGTTCAAACATTTGGCAATAAAGTTTCTTAAGATTGAATCCTGTTGCCGGTCTTGCGACGAT
TATCATATAATTTCTGTTGAATTACGTTAAGCATGTAATAATTAACATGTAATGCATGACGTTATTTATG
AGATGGGTTTTTATGATTAGAGTCCCGCAATTATACATTTAATACGCGATAGAAAACAAAATATAGCGCG
CAAACTAGGATAAATTATCGCGCGCGGTGTCATCTATGTTACTAGATCGGGAATTGCCAAGCTAATTCTT
GAAGACGAAAGGGCCTCGTGATACGCCTATTTTTATAGGTTAATGTCATGATAATAATGGTTTCTTAGAC
GTCAGGTGGCACTTTTCGGGGAAATGTGCGCGGAACCCCTATTTGTTTATTTTTCTAAATACATTCAAAT
ATGTATCCGCTCATGAGACAATAACCCTGATAAATGCTTCAATAATGGGACCGACTCGCGCTTGAGACCG
ATATCTGACAGGATATATTGGCGGGTAAACCTAAGAGAAAAGAGCGTTTATTAGAATAATCGGATATTTA
AAAGGGCGTGAAAAGGTTTATCCGTTCGTCCATTTGTATGTGCATGCCAACCACAGGGTTCCCCTCGGGA
TCAAAGTACTTTGATCCAACCCCTCCGCTGCTATAGTGCAGTCGGCTTCTGACGTTCAGTGCAGCCGTCA
TCTGAAAACGACATGTCGCACAAGTCCTAAGTTACGCGACAGGCTGCCGCCCTGCCCTTTTCCTGGCGTT
TTCTTGTCGCGTGTTTTAGTCGCATAAAGTAGAATACTTGCGACTAGAACCGGAGACATTACGCCATGAA
CAAGAGCGCCGCCGCTGGCCTGCTGGGCTATGCCCGCGTCAGCACCGACGACCAGGACTTGACCAACCAA
CGGGCCGAACTGCACGCGGCCGGCTGCACCAAGCTGTTTTCCGAGAAGATCACCGGCACCAGGCGCGACC
GCCCGGAGCTGGCCAGGATGCTTGACCACCTACGCCCTGGCGACGTTGTGACAGTGACCAGGCTAGACCG
CCTGGCCCGCAGCACCCGCGACCTACTGGACATTGCCGAGCGCATCCAGGAGGCCGGCGCGGGCCTGCGT
AGCCTGGCAGAGCCGTGGGCCGACACCACCACGCCGGCCGGCCGCATGGTGTTGACCGTGTTCGCCGGCA
TTGCCGAGTTCGAGCGTTCCCTAATCATCGACCGCACCCGGAGCGGGCGCGAGGCCGCCAAGGCCCGAGG
CGTGAAGTTTGGCCCCCGCCCTACCCTCACCCCGGCACAGATCGCGCACGCCCGCGAGCTGATCGACCAG
GAAGGCCGCACCGTGAAAGAGGCGGCTGCACTGCTTGGCGTGCATCGCTCGACCCTGTACCGCGCACTTG
AGCGCAGCGAGGAAGTGACGCCCACCGAGGCCAGGCGGCGCGGTGCCTTCCGTGAGGACGCATTGACCGA
GGCCGACGCCCTGGCGGCCGCCGAGAATGAACGCCAAGAGGAACAAGCATGAAACCGCACCAGGACGGCC
AGGACGAACCGTTTTTCATTACCGAAGAGATCGAGGCGGAGATGATCGCGGCCGGGTACGTGTTCGAGCC
GCCCGCGCACCTCTCAACCGTGCGGCTGCATGAAATCCTGGCCGGTTTGTCTGATGCCAAGCTGGCGGCC
TGGCCGGCCAGCTTGGCCGCTGAAGAAACCGAGCGCCGCCGTCTAAAAAGGTGATGTGTATTTGAGTAAA
ACAGCTTGCGTCATGCGGTCGCTGCGTATATGATGCGATGAGTAAATAAACAAATACGCAAGGGGAACGC
ATGAAGGTTATCGCTGTACTTAACCAGAAAGGCGGGTCAGGCAAGACGACCATCGCAACCCATCTAGCCC
GCGCCCTGCAACTCGCCGGGGCCGATGTTCTGTTAGTCGATTCCGATCCCCAGGGCAGTGCCCGCGATTG
GGCGGCCGTGCGGGAAGATCAACCGCTAACCGTTGTCGGCATCGACCGCCCGACGATTGACCGCGACGTG
AAGGCCATCGGCCGGCGCGACTTCGTAGTGATCGACGGAGCGCCCCAGGCGGCGGACTTGGCTGTGTCCG
CGATCAAGGCAGCCGACTTCGTGCTGATTCCGGTGCAGCCAAGCCCTTACGACATATGGGCCACCGCCGA
CCTGGTGGAGCTGGTTAAGCAGCGCATTGAGGTCACGGATGGAAGGCTACAAGCGGCCTTTGTCGTGTCG
CGGGCGATCAAAGGCACGCGCATCGGCGGTGAGGTTGCCGAGGCGCTGGCCGGGTACGAGCTGCCCATTC
TTGAGTCCCGTATCACGCAGCGCGTGAGCTACCCAGGCACTGCCGCCGCCGGCACAACCGTTCTTGAATC
AGAACCCGAGGGCGACGCTGCCCGCGAGGTCCAGGCGCTGGCCGCTGAAATTAAATCAAAACTCATTTGA
GTTAATGAGGTAAAGAGAAAATGAGCAAAAGCACAAACACGCTAAGTGCCGGCCGTCCGAGCGCACGCAG
CAGCAAGGCTGCAACGTTGGCCAGCCTGGCAGACACGCCAGCCATGAAGCGGGTCAACTTTCAGTTGCCG
GCGGAGGATCACACCAAGCTGAAGATGTACGCGGTACGCCAAGGCAAGACCATTACCGAGCTGCTATCTG
AATACATCGCGCAGCTACCAGAGTAAATGAGCAAATGAATAAATGAGTAGATGAATTTTAGCGGCTAAAG
GAGGCGGCATGGAAAATCAAGAACAACCAGGCACCGACGCCGTGGAATGCCCCATGTGTGGAGGAACGGG
CGGTTGGCCAGGCGTAAGCGGCTGGGTTGCCTGCCGGCCCTGCAATGGCACTGGAACCCCCAAGCCCGAG
GAATCGGCGTGAGCGGTCGCAAACCATCCGGCCCGGTACAAATCGGCGCGGCGCTGGGTGATGACCTGGT
GGAGAAGTTGAAGGCCGCGCAGGCCGCCCAGCGGCAACGCATCGAGGCAGAAGCACGCCCCGGTGAATCG
TGGCAAGCGGCCGCTGATCGAATCCGCAAAGAATCCCGGCAACCGCCGGCAGCCGGTGCGCCGTCGATTA
GGAAGCCGCCCAAGGGCGACGAGCAACCAGATTTTTTCGTTCCGATGCTCTATGACGTGGGCACCCGCGA
TAGTCGCAGCATCATGGACGTGGCCGTTTTCCGTCTGTCGAAGCGTGACCGACGAGCTGGCGAGGTGATC
CGCTACGAGCTTCCAGACGGGCACGTAGAGGTTTCCGCAGGGCCGGCCGGCATGGCCAGTGTGTGGGATT
ACGACCTGGTACTGATGGCGGTTTCCCATCTAACCGAATCCATGAACCGATACCGGGAAGGGAAGGGAGA
CAAGCCCGGCCGCGTGTTCCGTCCACACGTTGCGGACGTACTCAAGTTCTGCCGGCGAGCCGATGGCGGA
AAGCAGAAAGACGACCTGGTAGAAACCTGCATTCGGTTAAACACCACGCACGTTGCCATGCAGCGTACGA
AGAAGGCCAAGAACGGCCGCCTGGTGACGGTATCCGAGGGTGAAGCCTTGATTAGCCGCTACAAGATCGT
AAAGAGCGAAACCGGGCGGCCGGAGTACATCGAGATCGAGCTAGCTGATTGGATGTACCGCGAGATCACA
GAAGGCAAGAACCCGGACGTGCTGACGGTTCACCCCGATTACTTTTTGATCGATCCCGGCATCGGCCGTT
TTCTCTACCGCCTGGCACGCCGCGCCGCAGGCAAGGCAGAAGCCAGATGGTTGTTCAAGACGATCTACGA
ACGCAGTGGCAGCGCCGGAGAGTTCAAGAAGTTCTGTTTCACCGTGCGCAAGCTGATCGGGTCAAATGAC
CTGCCGGAGTACGATTTGAAGGAGGAGGCGGGGCAGGCTGGCCCGATCCTAGTCATGCGCTACCGCAACC
TGATCGAGGGCGAAGCATCCGCCGGTTCCTAATGTACGGAGCAGATGCTAGGGCAAATTGCCCTAGCAGG
GGAAAAAGGTCGAAAAGGACTCTTTCCTGTGGATAGCACGTACATTGGGAACCCAAAGCCGTACATTGGG
AACCGGAACCCGTACATTGGGAACCCAAAGCCGTACATTGGGAACCGGTCACACATGTAAGTGACTGATA
TAAAAGAGAAAAAAGGCGATTTTTCCGCCTAAAACTCTTTAAAACTTATTAAAACTCTTAAAACCCGCCT
GGCCTGTGCATAACTGTCTGGCCAGCGCACAGCCGAAGAGCTGCAAAAAGCGCCTACCCTTCGGTCGCTG
CGCTCCCTACGCCCCGCCGCTTCGCGTCGGCCTATCGCGGCCGCTGGCCGCTCAAAAATGGCTGGCCTAC
GGCCAGGCAATCTACCAGGGCGCGGACAAGCCGCGCCGTCGCCACTCGACCGCCGGCGCCCACATCAAGG
CACCCTGCCTCGCGCGTTTCGGTGATGACGGTGAAAACCTCTGACACATGCAGCTCCCGGTGACGGTCAC
AGCTTGTCTGTAAGCGGATGCCGGGAGCAGACAAGCCCGTCAGGGCGCGTCAGCGGGTGTTGGCGGGTGT
CGGGGCGCAGCCATGACCCAGTCACGTAGCGATAGCGGAGTGTATACTGGCTTAACTATGCGGCATCAGA
GCAGATTGTACTGAGAGTGCACCATATGCGGTGTGAAATACCGCACAGATGCGTAAGGAGAAAATACCGC
ATCAGGCGCTCTTCCGCTTCCTCGCTCACTGACTCGCTGCGCTCGGTCGTTCGGCTGCGGCGAGCGGTAT
CAGCTCACTCAAAGGCGGTAATACGGTTATCCACAGAATCAGGGGATAACGCAGGAAAGAACATGTGAGC
AAAAGGCCAGCAAAAGGCCAGGAACCGTAAAAAGGCCGCGTTGCTGGCGTTTTTCCATAGGCTCCGCCCC
CCTGACGAGCATCACAAAAATCGACGCTCAAGTCAGAGGTGGCGAAACCCGACAGGACTATAAAGATACC
AGGCGTTTCCCCCTGGAAGCTCCCTCGTGCGCTCTCCTGTTCCGACCCTGCCGCTTACCGGATACCTGTC
CGCCTTTCTCCCTTCGGGAAGCGTGGCGCTTTCTCATAGCTCACGCTGTAGGTATCTCAGTTCGGTGTAG
GTCGTTCGCTCCAAGCTGGGCTGTGTGCACGAACCCCCCGTTCAGCCCGACCGCTGCGCCTTATCCGGTA
ACTATCGTCTTGAGTCCAACCCGGTAAGACACGACTTATCGCCACTGGCAGCAGCCACTGGTAACAGGAT
TAGCAGAGCGAGGTATGTAGGCGGTGCTACAGAGTTCTTGAAGTGGTGGCCTAACTACGGCTACACTAGA
AGGACAGTATTTGGTATCTGCGCTCTGCTGAAGCCAGTTACCTTCGGAAAAAGAGTTGGTAGCTCTTGAT
CCGGCAAACAAACCACCGCTGGTAGCGGTGGTTTTTTTGTTTGCAAGCAGCAGATTACGCGCAGAAAAAA
AGGATCTCAAGAAGATCCTTTGATCTTTTCTACGGGGTCTGACGCTCAGTGGAACGAAAACTCACGTTAA
GGGATTTTGGTCATGCATTCTAGGTGATTATTTGCCGACTACCTTGGTGATCTCGCCTTTCACGTAGTGG
ACAAATTCTTCCAACTGATCTGCGCGCGAGGCCAAGCGATCTTCTTCTTGTCCAAGATAAGCCTGTCTAG
CTTCAAGTATGACGGGCTGATACTGGGCCGGCAGGCGCTCCATTGCCCAGTCGGCAGCGACATCCTTCGG
CGCGATTTTGCCGGTTACTGCGCTGTACCAAATGCGGGACAACGTAAGCACTACATTTCGCTCATCACCA
GCCCAGTCGGGCGGCGAGTTCCATAGCGTTAAGGTTTCATTTAGCGCCTCAAATAGATCCTGTTCAGGAA
CCGGATCAAAGAGTTCCTCCGCCGCTGGACCTACCAAGGCAACGCTATGTTCTCTTGCTTTTGTCAGCAA
GATAGCCAGATCAATGTCGATCGTGGCTGGCTCGAAGATACCTGCAAGAATGTCATTGCGCTGCCATTCT
CCAAATTGCAGTTCGCGCTTAGCTGGATAACGCCACGGAATGATGTCGTCGTGCACAACAATGGTGACTT
CTACAGCGCGGAGAATCTCGCTCTCTCCAGGGGAAGCCGAAGTTTCCAAAAGGTCGTTGATCAAAGCTCG
CCGCGTTGTTTCATCAAGCCTTACGGTCACCGTAACCAGCAAATCAATATCACTGTGTGGCTTCAGGCCG
CCATCCACTGCGGAGCCGTACAAATGTACGGCCAGCAACGTCGGTTCGAGATGGCGCTCGATGACGCCAA
CTACCTCTGATAGTTGAGTCGATACTTCGGCGATCACCGCTTCCCTCATAATGTTTAACTTTGTTTTAGG
GCGACTGCCCTGCTGCGTAACATCGTTGCTGCTCCATAACATCAAACATCGACCCACGGCGTAACGCGCT
TGCTGCTTGGATGCCCGAGGCATAGACTGTACCCCAAAAAAACAGTCATAACAAGCCATGAAAACCGCCA
CTGCGCCGTTACCACCGCTGCGTTCGGTCAAGGTTCTGGACCAGTTGCGTGAGCGCATACGCTACTTGCA
TTACAGCTTACGAACCGAACAGGCTTATGTCCACTGGGTTCGTGCCTTCATCCGTTTCCACGGTGTGCGT
CACCCGGCAACCTTGGGTAGCAGCGAAGTCGAGGCATTTCTGTCCTGGCTGGAACAGAACTTATTATTTC
CTTCCTCTTTTCTACAGTATTTAAAGATACCCCAAGAAGCTAATTATAACAAGACGAACTCCAATTCACT
GTTCCTTGCATTCTAAAACCTTAAATACCAGAAAACAGCTTTTTCAAAGTTGTTTTCAAAGTTGGCGTAT
AACATAGTATCGACGGAGCCGATTTTGAAACCGCGGTGATCACAGGCAGCAACGCTCTGTCATCGTTACA
ATCAACATGCTACCCTCCGCGAGATCATCCGTGTTTCAAACCCGGCAGCTTAGTTGCCGTTCTTCCGAAT
AGCATCGGTAACATGAGCAAAGTCTGCCGCCTTACAACGGCTCTCCCGCTGACGCCGTCCCGGACTGATG
GGCTGCCTGTATCGAGTGGTGATTTTGTGCCGAGCTGCCGGTCGGGGAGCTGTTGGCTGGCTGGTGGCAG
GATATATTGTGGTGTAAACATAACGATATCGGTCTCAGTCA
